Addgene plasmid #76754: DYRK1A gRNA (BRDN0001148321)
Purpose: 3rd generation lentiviral gRNA plasmid targeting human DYRK1A
Depositing lab: John Doench & David Root. Depositing organization: Broad Institute. Publication: Optimized sgRNA design to maximize activity and minimize off-target effects of CRISPR-Cas9. Doench JG, Fusi N, Sullender M, Hegde M, Vaimberg EW, Donovan KF, Smith I, Tothova Z, Wilen C, Orchard R, Virgin HW, Listgarten J, Root DE. Nat Biotechnol. 2016 Jan 18. doi: 10.1038/nbt.3437. PubMed 26780180.
Backbone
  Vector backbone: lentiGuide-Puro
  Backbone manufacturer: Zhang Lab (Addgene plasmid # 52963)
  Vector type: Mammalian Expression, Lentiviral, CRISPR
  Selectable markers: Puromycin
Growth in bacteria
  Bacterial resistance: Ampicillin, 100 μg/mL
  Growth temperature: 37°C
  Growth strain: DH5alpha
  Copy number: High Copy
Gene/Insert
  Gene/Insert name: DYRK1A (alt names: DYRK1A; NM_001396.3)
  gRNA/shRNA sequence: TCAGCAACCTCTAACTAACC
  Species: H. sapiens (human)
  Entrez Gene: DYRK1A (a.k.a. DYRK, DYRK1, HP86, MNB, MNBH, MRD7)
  Promoter: hU6
  Cloning method: Unknown
  Sequencing primers: 5′ U6-F; 3′ pS2-R
Terms and licenses: Academic/Nonprofit Terms; Industry Terms: Not Available to Industry
Depositor comments: The gRNA was designed to target the following Genbank reference sequence(s): NM_001396.3,NM_101395.2,NM_130436.2,NM_130438.2. Note that this plasmid does NOT contain Cas9. It should be used in conjunction with lentiCas9-Blast (Addgene #52962) or otherwise with cell lines already expressing Cas9. Browse the full kinome gRNA library at http://www.addgene.org/pooled-library/broadgpp-human-kinome/ or visit http://www.broadinstitute.org/rnai/public/ for detailed protocols and information.
How to cite: DYRK1A gRNA (BRDN0001148321) was a gift from John Doench & David Root (Addgene plasmid # 76754 ; http://n2t.net/addgene:76754 ; RRID:Addgene_76754)
