[The description below was written by a language model from this plasmid's Addgene catalogue record and pLannotate feature annotations shown in this document.]
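Description:
DYRK1A gRNA (BRDN0001148321) is a third-generation lentiviral guide RNA plasmid built on the lentiGuide-Puro backbone and designed to target human DYRK1A, a kinase gene, for CRISPR/Cas9 editing. It belongs to a human kinome gRNA collection. In bacteria it is maintained as a high-copy plasmid through a ColE1/pUC-type origin and selected with ampicillin via the β-lactamase gene. The backbone also carries an f1 origin, an SV40 origin and poly(A) signal, and remnants of a lac/T7/T3 cloning region that have no role in the payload.

The transfer cassette is framed by an RSV promoter fused to a truncated HIV-1 5' LTR, which drives Tat-independent genomic RNA production in packaging cells, and a ΔU3 self-inactivating 3' LTR. Between them lie the Ψ packaging signal with a partial gag sequence, the Rev response element for nuclear export of the unspliced genome, and a cPPT/CTS that aids nuclear import of the viral DNA. A human U6 RNA polymerase III promoter transcribes the DYRK1A-specific 20-nt spacer joined to the Streptococcus pyogenes gRNA scaffold. Downstream, an EF-1α core promoter with its intron A expresses puromycin N-acetyltransferase, followed by a WPRE to enhance transcript expression, which allows puromycin selection of transduced mammalian cells. According to the depositor, the guide was designed against several DYRK1A reference transcripts.

The plasmid does not encode Cas9, so it is meant to be used with a separate Cas9 vector such as lentiCas9-Blast or in cells that already express Cas9. Its typical application is DYRK1A knockout.
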