Features (pLannotate 1.2.2; 29 found; start..end, strand, type, name):
     14..80      +  CDS            small t antigen (fragment): SV40 (simian virus 40) small t antigen
    106..317     +  promoter       EF-1α core promoter: core promoter for human elongation factor EF-1α
    318..1256    +  intron         EF-1α intron A: intron upstream of the start codon of human EF-1α
   1278..1877    +  CDS            PuroR (fragment): puromycin N-acetyltransferase; pac from Streptomyces; confers resistance to puromycin
   1893..2481    +  misc_feature   WPRE: woodchuck hepatitis virus posttranscriptional regulatory element
   2532..2551    +  misc_feature   cPPT/CTS (fragment): central polypurine tract and central termination sequence of HIV-1
   2553..2786    +  LTR            3' LTR (ΔU3): self-inactivating 3' long terminal repeat (LTR) from HIV-1
   2864..2985    +  polyA_signal   SV40 poly(A) signal: SV40 polyadenylation signal
   3025..3160    +  rep_origin     SV40 ori: SV40 origin of replication
   3181..3199    -  promoter       T7 promoter: promoter for bacteriophage T7 RNA polymerase
   3207..3362    +  CDS            lacZα (fragment): LacZα fragment of β-galactosidase; lacZ fragment
   3367..3795    +  rep_origin     f1 ori (sequence partly withheld): f1 bacteriophage origin of replication; arrow indicates direction of (+) strand synthesis
   3848..3952    +  promoter       AmpR promoter: bla
   3953..4813    +  CDS            AmpR: β-lactamase; bla; confers resistance to ampicillin, carbenicillin, and related antibiotics
   4984..5572    +  rep_origin     ori: high-copy-number ColE1/pMB1/pBR322/pUC origin of replication
   5755..5847    +  CDS            lacI (fragment): lac repressor; lacI; The lac repressor binds to the lac operator to inhibit transcription in E. coli. This inhibition can be relieved by adding lactose or isopropyl-β-D-thiogalactopyranoside (IPTG).
   5860..5881    +  protein_bind   CAP binding site: CAP binding activates transcription in the presence of cAMP. E. coli catabolite activator protein
   5896..5926    +  promoter       lac promoter: promoter for the E. coli lac operon
   5934..5950    +  protein_bind   lac operator: The lac repressor binds to the lac operator to inhibit transcription in E. coli. This inhibition can be relieved by adding lactose or isopropyl-β-D-thiogalactopyranoside (IPTG). lac repressor encoded by lacI
   5995..6013    +  promoter       T3 promoter: promoter for bacteriophage T3 RNA polymerase
   6041..6267    +  promoter       RSV promoter: Rous sarcoma virus enhancer/promoter
   6268..6448    +  LTR            5' LTR (truncated): truncated 5' long terminal repeat (LTR) from HIV-1
   6495..6620    +  misc_feature   HIV-1 Ψ: packaging signal of human immunodeficiency virus type 1
   6604..6967    +  CDS            HIV-1 gag (fragment): gag protein from human immunodeficiency virus 1; gag
   7113..7346    +  misc_feature   RRE: The Rev response element (RRE) of HIV-1 allows for Rev-dependent mRNA export from the nucleus to the cytoplasm.
   7723..7749    +  CDS            Rev (fragment): human immunodeficiency virus 1 (HIV-1) Rev protein; rev; enhances nuclear export of unspliced and incompletely spliced viral mRNAs
   7753..7993    +  promoter       U6 promoter: RNA polymerase III promoter for human U6 snRNA
   8023..8098    +  misc_RNA       gRNA scaffold: guide RNA scaffold for the Streptococcus pyogenes CRISPR/Cas9 system
   8154..8271    +  misc_feature   cPPT/CTS: central polypurine tract and central termination sequence of HIV-1
>Addgene plasmid #76754 | DYRK1A gRNA (BRDN0001148321) | addgene full sequence | sequence record 186440 | Addgene Assembled Sequence
CCCGGGTGCAAAGATGGATAAAGTTTTAAACAGAGAGGAATCTTTGCAGCTAATGGACCTTCTAGGTCTT
GAAAGGAGTGGGAATTGGCTCCGGTGCCCGTCAGTGGGCAGAGCGCACATCGCCCACAGTCCCCGAGAAG
TTGGGGGGAGGGGTCGGCAATTGATCCGGTGCCTAGAGAAGGTGGCGCGGGGTAAACTGGGAAAGTGATG
TCGTGTACTGGCTCCGCCTTTTTCCCGAGGGTGGGGGAGAACCGTATATAAGTGCAGTAGTCGCCGTGAA
CGTTCTTTTTCGCAACGGGTTTGCCGCCAGAACACAGGTAAGTGCCGTGTGTGGTTCCCGCGGGCCTGGC
CTCTTTACGGGTTATGGCCCTTGCGTGCCTTGAATTACTTCCACCTGGCTGCAGTACGTGATTCTTGATC
CCGAGCTTCGGGTTGGAAGTGGGTGGGAGAGTTCGAGGCCTTGCGCTTAAGGAGCCCCTTCGCCTCGTGC
TTGAGTTGAGGCCTGGCCTGGGCGCTGGGGCCGCCGCGTGCGAATCTGGTGGCACCTTCGCGCCTGTCTC
GCTGCTTTCGATAAGTCTCTAGCCATTTAAAATTTTTGATGACCTGCTGCGACGCTTTTTTTCTGGCAAG
ATAGTCTTGTAAATGCGGGCCAAGATCTGCACACTGGTATTTCGGTTTTTGGGGCCGCGGGCGGCGACGG
GGCCCGTGCGTCCCAGCGCACATGTTCGGCGAGGCGGGGCCTGCGAGCGCGGCCACCGAGAATCGGACGG
GGGTAGTCTCAAGCTGGCCGGCCTGCTCTGGTGCCTGGCCTCGCGCCGCCGTGTATCGCCCCGCCCTGGG
CGGCAAGGCTGGCCCGGTCGGCACCAGTTGCGTGAGCGGAAAGATGGCCGCTTCCCGGCCCTGCTGCAGG
GAGCTCAAAATGGAGGACGCGGCGCTCGGGAGAGCGGGCGGGTGAGTCACCCACACAAAGGAAAAGGGCC
TTTCCGTCCTCAGCCGTCGCTTCATGTGACTCCACGGAGTACCGGGCGCCGTCCAGGCACCTCGATTAGT
TCTCGAGCTTTTGGAGTACGTCGTCTTTAGGTTGGGGGGAGGGGTTTTATGCGATGGAGTTTCCCCACAC
TGAGTGGGTGGAGACTGAAGTTAGGCCAGCTTGGCACTTGATGTAATTCTCCTTGGAATTTGCCCTTTTT
GAGTTTGGATCTTGGTTCATTCTCAAGCCTCAGACAGTGGTTCAAAGTTTTTTTCTTCCATTTCAGGTGT
CGTGACGTACGGCCACCATGACCGAGTACAAGCCCACGGTGCGCCTCGCCACCCGCGACGACGTCCCCAG
GGCCGTACGCACCCTCGCCGCCGCGTTCGCCGACTACCCCGCCACGCGCCACACCGTCGATCCGGACCGC
CACATCGAGCGGGTCACCGAGCTGCAAGAACTCTTCCTCACGCGCGTCGGGCTCGACATCGGCAAGGTGT
GGGTCGCGGACGACGGCGCCGCCGTGGCGGTCTGGACCACGCCGGAGAGCGTCGAAGCGGGGGCGGTGTT
CGCCGAGATCGGCCCGCGCATGGCCGAGTTGAGCGGTTCCCGGCTGGCCGCGCAGCAACAGATGGAAGGC
CTCCTGGCGCCGCACCGGCCCAAGGAGCCCGCGTGGTTCCTGGCCACCGTCGGAGTCTCGCCCGACCACC
AGGGCAAGGGTCTGGGCAGCGCCGTCGTGCTCCCCGGAGTGGAGGCGGCCGAGCGCGCCGGGGTGCCCGC
CTTCCTGGAGACCTCCGCGCCCCGCAACCTCCCCTTCTACGAGCGGCTCGGCTTCACCGTCACCGCCGAC
GTCGAGGTGCCCGAAGGACCGCGCACCTGGTGCATGACCCGCAAGCCCGGTGCCTGAACGCGTTAAGTCG
ACAATCAACCTCTGGATTACAAAATTTGTGAAAGATTGACTGGTATTCTTAACTATGTTGCTCCTTTTAC
GCTATGTGGATACGCTGCTTTAATGCCTTTGTATCATGCTATTGCTTCCCGTATGGCTTTCATTTTCTCC
TCCTTGTATAAATCCTGGTTGCTGTCTCTTTATGAGGAGTTGTGGCCCGTTGTCAGGCAACGTGGCGTGG
TGTGCACTGTGTTTGCTGACGCAACCCCCACTGGTTGGGGCATTGCCACCACCTGTCAGCTCCTTTCCGG
GACTTTCGCTTTCCCCCTCCCTATTGCCACGGCGGAACTCATCGCCGCCTGCCTTGCCCGCTGCTGGACA
GGGGCTCGGCTGTTGGGCACTGACAATTCCGTGGTGTTGTCGGGGAAATCATCGTCCTTTCCTTGGCTGC
TCGCCTGTGTTGCCACCTGGATTCTGCGCGGGACGTCCTTCTGCTACGTCCCTTCGGCCCTCAATCCAGC
GGACCTTCCTTCCCGCGGCCTGCTGCCGGCTCTGCGGCCTCTTCCGCGTCTTCGCCTTCGCCCTCAGACG
AGTCGGATCTCCCTTTGGGCCGCCTCCCCGCGTCGACTTTAAGACCAATGACTTACAAGGCAGCTGTAGA
TCTTAGCCACTTTTTAAAAGAAAAGGGGGGACTGGAAGGGCTAATTCACTCCCAACGAAGACAAGATCTG
CTTTTTGCTTGTACTGGGTCTCTCTGGTTAGACCAGATCTGAGCCTGGGAGCTCTCTGGCTAACTAGGGA
ACCCACTGCTTAAGCCTCAATAAAGCTTGCCTTGAGTGCTTCAAGTAGTGTGTGCCCGTCTGTTGTGTGA
CTCTGGTAACTAGAGATCCCTCAGACCCTTTTAGTCAGTGTGGAAAATCTCTAGCAGTACGTATAGTAGT
TCATGTCATCTTATTATTCAGTATTTATAACTTGCAAAGAAATGAATATCAGAGAGTGAGAGGAACTTGT
TTATTGCAGCTTATAATGGTTACAAATAAAGCAATAGCATCACAAATTTCACAAATAAAGCATTTTTTTC
ACTGCATTCTAGTTGTGGTTTGTCCAAACTCATCAATGTATCTTATCATGTCTGGCTCTAGCTATCCCGC
CCCTAACTCCGCCCATCCCGCCCCTAACTCCGCCCAGTTCCGCCCATTCTCCGCCCCATGGCTGACTAAT
TTTTTTTATTTATGCAGAGGCCGAGGCCGCCTCGGCCTCTGAGCTATTCCAGAAGTAGTGAGGAGGCTTT
TTTGGAGGCCTAGGGACGTACCCAATTCGCCCTATAGTGAGTCGTATTACGCGCGCTCACTGGCCGTCGT
TTTACAACGTCGTGACTGGGAAAACCCTGGCGTTACCCAACTTAATCGCCTTGCAGCACATCCCCCTTTC
GCCAGCTGGCGTAATAGCGAAGAGGCCCGCACCGATCGCCCTTCCCAACAGTTGCGCAGCCTGAATGGCG
AATGGG
[124 nt withheld, positions 3367-3490]
C
[91 nt withheld, positions 3492-3582]
A
[49 nt withheld, positions 3584-3632]
CCTTTGACGTTGGAGTCCACGTTCTTT
[37 nt withheld, positions 3660-3696]
ACCCTATCTCGGTCTATTCTTTTGATTTATAAGGGATTTTGCCGATTTCGGCCTATTGGTTAAAAAATGA
GCTGATTTAACAAAAATTTAACGCGAATTTTAACAAAATATTAACGCTTACAATTTAGGTGGCACTTTTC
GGGGAAATGTGCGCGGAACCCCTATTTGTTTATTTTTCTAAATACATTCAAATATGTATCCGCTCATGAG
ACAATAACCCTGATAAATGCTTCAATAATATTGAAAAAGGAAGAGTATGAGTATTCAACATTTCCGTGTC
GCCCTTATTCCCTTTTTTGCGGCATTTTGCCTTCCTGTTTTTGCTCACCCAGAAACGCTGGTGAAAGTAA
AAGATGCTGAAGATCAGTTGGGTGCACGAGTGGGTTACATCGAACTGGATCTCAACAGCGGTAAGATCCT
TGAGAGTTTTCGCCCCGAAGAACGTTTTCCAATGATGAGCACTTTTAAAGTTCTGCTATGTGGCGCGGTA
TTATCCCGTATTGACGCCGGGCAAGAGCAACTCGGTCGCCGCATACACTATTCTCAGAATGACTTGGTTG
AGTACTCACCAGTCACAGAAAAGCATCTTACGGATGGCATGACAGTAAGAGAATTATGCAGTGCTGCCAT
AACCATGAGTGATAACACTGCGGCCAACTTACTTCTGACAACGATCGGAGGACCGAAGGAGCTAACCGCT
TTTTTGCACAACATGGGGGATCATGTAACTCGCCTTGATCGTTGGGAACCGGAGCTGAATGAAGCCATAC
CAAACGACGAGCGTGACACCACGATGCCTGTAGCAATGGCAACAACGTTGCGCAAACTATTAACTGGCGA
ACTACTTACTCTAGCTTCCCGGCAACAATTAATAGACTGGATGGAGGCGGATAAAGTTGCAGGACCACTT
CTGCGCTCGGCCCTTCCGGCTGGCTGGTTTATTGCTGATAAATCTGGAGCCGGTGAGCGTGGGTCTCGCG
GTATCATTGCAGCACTGGGGCCAGATGGTAAGCCCTCCCGTATCGTAGTTATCTACACGACGGGGAGTCA
GGCAACTATGGATGAACGAAATAGACAGATCGCTGAGATAGGTGCCTCACTGATTAAGCATTGGTAACTG
TCAGACCAAGTTTACTCATATATACTTTAGATTGATTTAAAACTTCATTTTTAATTTAAAAGGATCTAGG
TGAAGATCCTTTTTGATAATCTCATGACCAAAATCCCTTAACGTGAGTTTTCGTTCCACTGAGCGTCAGA
CCCCGTAGAAAAGATCAAAGGATCTTCTTGAGATCCTTTTTTTCTGCGCGTAATCTGCTGCTTGCAAACA
AAAAAACCACCGCTACCAGCGGTGGTTTGTTTGCCGGATCAAGAGCTACCAACTCTTTTTCCGAAGGTAA
CTGGCTTCAGCAGAGCGCAGATACCAAATACTGTTCTTCTAGTGTAGCCGTAGTTAGGCCACCACTTCAA
GAACTCTGTAGCACCGCCTACATACCTCGCTCTGCTAATCCTGTTACCAGTGGCTGCTGCCAGTGGCGAT
AAGTCGTGTCTTACCGGGTTGGACTCAAGACGATAGTTACCGGATAAGGCGCAGCGGTCGGGCTGAACGG
GGGGTTCGTGCACACAGCCCAGCTTGGAGCGAACGACCTACACCGAACTGAGATACCTACAGCGTGAGCT
ATGAGAAAGCGCCACGCTTCCCGAAGGGAGAAAGGCGGACAGGTATCCGGTAAGCGGCAGGGTCGGAACA
GGAGAGCGCACGAGGGAGCTTCCAGGGGGAAACGCCTGGTATCTTTATAGTCCTGTCGGGTTTCGCCACC
TCTGACTTGAGCGTCGATTTTTGTGATGCTCGTCAGGGGGGCGGAGCCTATGGAAAAACGCCAGCAACGC
GGCCTTTTTACGGTTCCTGGCCTTTTGCTGGCCTTTTGCTCACATGTTCTTTCCTGCGTTATCCCCTGAT
TCTGTGGATAACCGTATTACCGCCTTTGAGTGAGCTGATACCGCTCGCCGCAGCCGAACGACCGAGCGCA
GCGAGTCAGTGAGCGAGGAAGCGGAAGAGCGCCCAATACGCAAACCGCCTCTCCCCGCGCGTTGGCCGAT
TCATTAATGCAGCTGGCACGACAGGTTTCCCGACTGGAAAGCGGGCAGTGAGCGCAACGCAATTAATGTG
AGTTAGCTCACTCATTAGGCACCCCAGGCTTTACACTTTATGCTTCCGGCTCGTATGTTGTGTGGAATTG
TGAGCGGATAACAATTTCACACAGGAAACAGCTATGACCATGATTACGCCAAGCGCGCAATTAACCCTCA
CTAAAGGGAACAAAAGCTGGAGCTGCAAGCTTAATGTAGTCTTATGCAATACTCTTGTAGTCTTGCAACA
TGGTAACGATGAGTTAGCAACATGCCTTACAAGGAGAGAAAAAGCACCGTGCATGCCGATTGGTGGAAGT
AAGGTGGTACGATCGTGCCTTATTAGGAAGGCAACAGACGGGTCTGACATGGATTGGACGAACCACTGAA
TTGCCGCATTGCAGAGATATTGTATTTAAGTGCCTAGCTCGATACATAAACGGGTCTCTCTGGTTAGACC
AGATCTGAGCCTGGGAGCTCTCTGGCTAACTAGGGAACCCACTGCTTAAGCCTCAATAAAGCTTGCCTTG
AGTGCTTCAAGTAGTGTGTGCCCGTCTGTTGTGTGACTCTGGTAACTAGAGATCCCTCAGACCCTTTTAG
TCAGTGTGGAAAATCTCTAGCAGTGGCGCCCGAACAGGGACTTGAAAGCGAAAGGGAAACCAGAGGAGCT
CTCTCGACGCAGGACTCGGCTTGCTGAAGCGCGCACGGCAAGAGGCGAGGGGCGGCGACTGGTGAGTACG
CCAAAAATTTTGACTAGCGGAGGCTAGAAGGAGAGAGATGGGTGCGAGAGCGTCAGTATTAAGCGGGGGA
GAATTAGATCGCGATGGGAAAAAATTCGGTTAAGGCCAGGGGGAAAGAAAAAATATAAATTAAAACATAT
AGTATGGGCAAGCAGGGAGCTAGAACGATTCGCAGTTAATCCTGGCCTGTTAGAAACATCAGAAGGCTGT
AGACAAATACTGGGACAGCTACAACCATCCCTTCAGACAGGATCAGAAGAACTTAGATCATTATATAATA
CAGTAGCAACCCTCTATTGTGTGCATCAAAGGATAGAGATAAAAGACACCAAGGAAGCTTTAGACAAGAT
AGAGGAAGAGCAAAACAAAAGTAAGACCACCGCACAGCAAGCGGCCGCTGATCTTCAGACCTGGAGGAGG
AGATATGAGGGACAATTGGAGAAGTGAATTATATAAATATAAAGTAGTAAAAATTGAACCATTAGGAGTA
GCACCCACCAAGGCAAAGAGAAGAGTGGTGCAGAGAGAAAAAAGAGCAGTGGGAATAGGAGCTTTGTTCC
TTGGGTTCTTGGGAGCAGCAGGAAGCACTATGGGCGCAGCGTCAATGACGCTGACGGTACAGGCCAGACA
ATTATTGTCTGGTATAGTGCAGCAGCAGAACAATTTGCTGAGGGCTATTGAGGCGCAACAGCATCTGTTG
CAACTCACAGTCTGGGGCATCAAGCAGCTCCAGGCAAGAATCCTGGCTGTGGAAAGATACCTAAAGGATC
AACAGCTCCTGGGGATTTGGGGTTGCTCTGGAAAACTCATTTGCACCACTGCTGTGCCTTGGAATGCTAG
TTGGAGTAATAAATCTCTGGAACAGATTTGGAATCACACGACCTGGATGGAGTGGGACAGAGAAATTAAC
AATTACACAAGCTTAATACACTCCTTAATTGAAGAATCGCAAAACCAGCAAGAAAAGAATGAACAAGAAT
TATTGGAATTAGATAAATGGGCAAGTTTGTGGAATTGGTTTAACATAACAAATTGGCTGTGGTATATAAA
ATTATTCATAATGATAGTAGGAGGCTTGGTAGGTTTAAGAATAGTTTTTGCTGTACTTTCTATAGTGAAT
AGAGTTAGGCAGGGATATTCACCATTATCGTTTCAGACCCACCTCCCAACCCCGAGGGGACCCAGAGAGG
GCCTATTTCCCATGATTCCTTCATATTTGCATATACGATACAAGGCTGTTAGAGAGATAATTAGAATTAA
TTTGACTGTAAACACAAAGATATTAGTACAAAATACGTGACGTAGAAAGTAATAATTTCTTGGGTAGTTT
GCAGTTTTAAAATTATGTTTTAAAATGGACTATCATATGCTTACCGTAACTTGAAAGTATTTCGATTTCT
TGGCTTTATATATCTTGTGGAAAGGACGAAACACCGTCAGCAACCTCTAACTAACCGTTTTAGAGCTAGA
AATAGCAAGTTAAAATAAGGCTAGTCCGTTATCAACTTGAAAAAGTGGCACCGAGTCGGTGCTTTTTTAA
GCTTGGCGTAACTAGATCTTGAGACAAATGGCAGTATTCATCCACAATTTTAAAAGAAAAGGGGGGATTG
GGGGGTACAGTGCAGGGGAAAGAATAGTAGACATAATAGCAACAGACATACAAACTAAAGAATTACAAAA
ACAAATTACAAAAATTCAAAATTTTCGGGTTTATTACAGGGACAGCAGAGATCCACTTTGGCGCCGGCTC
GAGGGGG
