>Addgene plasmid #76754 | DYRK1A gRNA (BRDN0001148321) | depositor partial sequence | sequence record 144214 | Target Sequence
TCAGCAACCTCTAACTAACC
