>Addgene plasmid #76754 | DYRK1A gRNA (BRDN0001148321) | addgene partial sequence | sequence record 186439 | hU6-F
TAGAAAGTAATAATTTCTTGGGTAGTTTGCAGTTTTAAAATTATGTTTTAAAATGGACTATCATATGCTT
ACCGTAACTTGAAAGTATTTCGATTTCTTGGCTTTATATATCTTGTGGAAAGGACGAAACACCGTCAGCA
ACCTCTAACTAACCGTTTTAGAGCTAGAAATAGCAAGTTAAAATAAGGCTAGTCCGTTATCAACTTGAAA
AAGTGGCACCGAGTCGGTGCTTTTTTAAGCTTGGCGTAACTAGATCTTGAGACAAATGGCAGTATTCATC
CACAATTTTAAAAGAAAAGGGGGGATTGGGGGGTACAGTGCAGGGGAAAGAATAGTAGACATAATAGCAA
CAGACATACAAACTAAAGAATTACAAAAACAAATTACAAAAATTCAAAATTTTCGGGTTTATTACAGGGA
CAGCAGAGATCCACTTTGGCGCCGGCTCGAGGGGGCCCGGGTGCAAAGATGGATAAAGTTTTAAACAGAG
AGGAATCTTTGCAGCTAATGGACCTTCTAGGTCTTGAAAGGAGTGGGAATTGGCTCCGGTGCCCGTCAGT
GGGCAGAGCG
